Addgene plasmid #72547: MSCV-NSD3-short del(1-100)
Purpose: expresses 3*FLAG tagged human NSD3-short with 1-100 aa deletion
Depositing lab: Christopher Vakoc. Depositing organization: Cold Spring Harbor Laboratory. Publication: NSD3-Short Is an Adaptor Protein that Couples BRD4 to the CHD8 Chromatin Remodeler. Shen C, Ipsaro JJ, Shi J, Milazzo JP, Wang E, Roe JS, Suzuki Y, Pappin DJ, Joshua-Tor L, Vakoc CR. Mol Cell. 2015 Nov 24. pii: S1097-2765(15)00824-2. doi: 10.1016/j.molcel.2015.10.033. PubMed 26626481.
Backbone
  Vector backbone: MSCV-PIG
  Backbone manufacturer: Addgene Plasmid #18751
  Backbone size w/o insert (bp): 6300
  Total vector size (bp): 6500
  Modifications to backbone: none
  Vector type: Mammalian Expression, Retroviral
  Selectable markers: Puromycin
Growth in bacteria
  Bacterial resistance: Ampicillin, 100 μg/mL
  Growth temperature: 37°C
  Growth strain: NEB Stable
  Copy number: High Copy
Gene/Insert
  Gene/Insert name: NSD3-short
  Species: H. sapiens (human)
  Insert size (bp): 1937
  Mutation: 1-100 aa deletion
  GenBank ID: NM_017778.2
  Entrez Gene: NSD3 (a.k.a. KMT3F, KMT3G, WHISTLE, WHSC1L1, pp14328)
  Promoter: LTR
  Tag / fusion protein: 3*FLAG (C terminal on insert)
  Cloning method: Ligation Independent Cloning
  Sequencing primers: 5′ MSCV
Terms and licenses: Academic/Nonprofit Terms; Industry Terms: Not Available to Industry
How to cite: MSCV-NSD3-short del(1-100) was a gift from Christopher Vakoc (Addgene plasmid # 72547 ; http://n2t.net/addgene:72547 ; RRID:Addgene_72547)
