[The description below was written by a language model from this plasmid's Addgene catalogue record.]
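Description:
MSCV-NSD3-short del(1-100) is a retroviral mammalian expression plasmid built on the MSCV-PIG backbone, a murine stem cell virus vector. It is maintained in bacteria as a high-copy plasmid under ampicillin selection, and transduced or transfected mammalian cells can be selected with puromycin. No feature table accompanies the record, so the arrangement of the puromycin cassette and any other backbone elements (MSCV-PIG vectors conventionally carry a puromycin–IRES–GFP unit) is not confirmed here. The listed sizes are also not mutually consistent: a backbone of about 6.3 kb plus an insert of roughly 1.9 kb exceeds the stated total of about 6.5 kb, so these figures should be treated as approximate.

The payload is the human NSD3-short isoform (gene NSD3, also known as WHSC1L1), lacking the first 100 amino acids and carrying a 3×FLAG epitope at its C terminus. Expression is driven by the retroviral LTR, which serves as the promoter once the proviral region, packaged into virions in a suitable packaging cell line, integrates into the target-cell genome. This gives stable expression of the truncated protein, and the FLAG tag allows detection by immunoblotting and recovery by immunoprecipitation.

The construct appears to be a deletion mutant for structure–function analysis of NSD3-short. The associated work describes this isoform as an adaptor protein linking BRD4 to the CHD8 chromatin remodeler. An N-terminal truncation like this one would typically be used to test whether the first 100 residues are needed for the protein's interactions or cellular function, although the record does not state which activity this region mediates.
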