>Addgene plasmid #72547 | MSCV-NSD3-short del(1-100) | depositor partial sequence | sequence record 132994 | MSCV-NSD3-short del(1-100) sequence 1276 bps
NNNNNNNNNNNNNANNANANAGGAAAAANGCAACAAGCATGACTCATCAAGATCTGAAGAGCGCAAGTCA
CACAAAATCCCCAAATTAGAACCAGAGGAACAAAATAGACCAAATGAGAGGGTTGACACTGTATCAGAAA
AACCAAGGGAAGAACCAGTACTAAAAGAGGAAGCCCCAGTTCAGCCAATACTATCTTCTGTTCCAACAAC
GGAAGTGTCCACTGGTGTTAAGTTTCAGGTTGGCGATCTTGTGTGGTCCAAGGTGGGAACCTATCCTTGG
TGGCCTTGTATGGTTTCAAGTGATCCCCAGCTTGAGGTTCATACTAAAATTAACACAAGAGGTGCCCGAG
AATATCATGTCCAGTTTTTTAGCAACCAGCCAGAGAGGGCGTGGGTTCATGAAAAACGGGTACGAGAGTA
TAAAGGTCATAAACAGTATGAAGAATTACTGGCTGAGGCAACCAAACAAGCCAGCAATCACTCTGAGAAA
CAAAAGATTCGGAAACCCCGACCTCAGAGAGAACGTGCTCAGTGGGATATTGGCATTGCCCATGCAGAGA
AAGCATTGAAAATGACTCGAGAAGAAAGAATAGAACAGTATACTTTTATTTACATTGATAAACAGCCTGA
AGAGGCTTTATCCCAAGCAAAAAAGAGTGTTGCCTCCAAAACCGAAGTTAAAAAAACCCGACGACCAAGA
TCTGTGCTGAATACTCAGCCAGAACAGACCAATGCAGGGGAGGTGGCCTCCTCACTCTCAAGTACTGAAA
TTCGGAGACATAGCCAGAGGCGGCACACAAGTGCGGAAGAGGAAGAGCCACCGCCTGTTAAAATAGCCTG
GAAAACTGCGGCAGCAAGGAAATCCTTACCAGCTTCCATTACGATGCACAAAGGGAGCCTGGATTTGCAG
AAGTGTAACATGTCTCCAGTTGTGAAAATTGAACAAGTGTTTGCTCTTCAGAATGCTACAGGGGATGGGA
AATTTATCGATCAATTTGTTNATTCAACAAAGGGAATTGGTANCAAANNNGAANNAAGTGTCAGGGGGCA
AGACAGNNNNATAATTTCTACCCNAACCNNAAANNTGAAANGCCACGCAANGTGNNNNNNNCNTGANNAC
ATNNGNNNNNNCGNNTNNNNNAAANGANNANNNNNNNNNCCTTNANNNNNNNCTNNNNNNNNAANCNNNN
NNNNNNNCNAAAAAAANNNNAANNNNNNNNNNNAANNNNNNNNNNNNNNNNAANNNNNNNNNNNAANGNN
NCNNNNNNNNNANNNN
