>Addgene plasmid #72547 | MSCV-NSD3-short del(1-100) | depositor partial sequence | sequence record 132995 | MSCV-NSD3-short del(1-100) sequence 1249 bps
NNNNNNNNNNNNNNTNNNNNNCCNTCACTCCTTCTCTAGGCGCCGGAATTAGATCTACCATGTTTGGTGC
AGTTAGAAACTTTAGCCCCACTGACTATTATCATTCAGAAATTCCAAACACAAGACCACATGAAATTCTG
GAAAAACCTTCCCCTCCACAGCCACCACCTCCTCCTTCGGTACCACAAACTGTGATTCCAAAGAAGACTG
GCTCACCTGAAATTAAACTAAAAATAACCAAAACTATCCAGAATGGCAGGGAATTGTTTGAGTCTTCCCT
TTGTGGAGACCTTTTAAATGAAGTACAGGCAAGTGAGCACACGAAATCAAAGCATGAAAGCAGAAAAGAA
AAGAGGAAAAAAAGCAACAAGCATGACTCATCAAGATCTGAAGAGCGCAAGTCACACAAAATCCCCAAAT
TAGAACCAGAGGAACAAAATAGACCAAATGAGAGGGTTGACACTGTATCAGAAAAACCAAGGGAAGAACC
AGTACTAAAAGAGGAAGCCCCAGTTCAGCCAATACTATCTTCTGTTCCAACAACGGAAGTGTCCACTGGT
GTTAAGTTTCAGGTTGGCGATCTTGTGTGGTCCAAGGTGGGAACCTATCCTTGGTGGCCTTGTATGGTTT
CAAGTGATCCCCAGCTTGAGGTTCATACTAAAATTAACACAAGAGGTGCCCGAGAATATCATGTCCAGTT
TTTTAGCAACCAGCCAGAGAGGGCGTGGGTTCATGAAAAACGGGTACGAGAGTATAAAGGTCATAAACAG
TATGAAGAATTACTGGCTGAGGCAACCAAACAAGCCAGCAATCACTCTGAGAAACAAAAGATTCGGAAAC
CCCGACCTCAGAGAGAACGTGCTCAGTGGGATATTGGCATTGCCCATGCAGAGAAAGCATTGAAAATGAC
TCGAGAAGAAAGAATAGAACAGTATACTTTTATTTACATTGATAAACAGCCTGAAGAGNTTNATCCCAAG
CAAAAAGAGTGTTGCCTCCAAACCGAAGTTAAAAAACCCGACGACCAGATCTGTGCTGANNCTCAGCCAG
ACAGACNNTGCAGGNNNNTGNNNCNTNNNNTNANGNCTGAATTCGGAGNNNNNCCNGNGNGNNNNNANNN
NNGNAAANGANNNNNNCNCNNGNNNNTANNNNNNAANTCGGNANNNGNAATNNNNNNNTNNTNNNNNGNA
NNGGGNCCNNNTNCAANTTNCATNNCNNTTNGANNNNNNNNNTNNNNNNNANNNCNGNN
