>Addgene plasmid #72547 | MSCV-NSD3-short del(1-100) | depositor partial sequence | sequence record 132996 | MSCV-NSD3-short del(1-100) sequence 1281 bps
NNNNNNNNNNCGAGANAAGANNAGAACAGTATACTTTTATTTACATTGATAAACAGCCTGAAGAGGCTTT
ATCCCAAGCAAAAAAGAGTGTTGCCTCCAAAACCGAAGTTAAAAAAACCCGACGACCAAGATCTGTGCTG
AATACTCAGCCAGAACAGACCAATGCAGGGGAGGTGGCCTCCTCACTCTCAAGTACTGAAATTCGGAGAC
ATAGCCAGAGGCGGCACACAAGTGCGGAAGAGGAAGAGCCACCGCCTGTTAAAATAGCCTGGAAAACTGC
GGCAGCAAGGAAATCCTTACCAGCTTCCATTACGATGCACAAAGGGAGCCTGGATTTGCAGAAGTGTAAC
ATGTCTCCAGTTGTGAAAATTGAACAAGTGTTTGCTCTTCAGAATGCTACAGGGGATGGGAAATTTATCG
ATCAATTTGTTTATTCAACAAAGGGAATTGGTAACAAAACAGAAATAAGTGTCAGGGGGCAAGACAGGCT
TATAATTTCTACACCAAACCAGAGAAATGAAAAGCCAACGCAGAGTGTATCATCTCCTGAAGCAACATCT
GGTTCTACAGGCTCAGTAGAAAAGAAGCAACAGAGAAGATCAATTAGAACTCGTTCTGAATCAGAGAAAT
CCACTGAGGTTGTGCCAAAGAAGAAGATCAAAAAGGAGCAGGTTGAAACAGTTCCTCAGGCTACAGTGAA
GACTGGATTACAGAAAGGGTCGGCGGACCGGGGAGTGCAGGGCTCTGTCAGATTCAGTGACAGCTCCGTC
TCCGCAGCGATTGAGGAAACTGTGGACGGAGGCGATTACAAAGACCATGACGGTGATTATAAAGATCATG
ATATCGATTACAAGGATGACGATGACAAGTGATGAGAATTCTACCGGGTAGGGGAGGCGCTTTTCCCAAG
GCAGTCTGGAGCATGCGCTTTAGCAGCCCCGCTGGGCACTTGGCGCTACACAAGTGGCCTCTGGCCTCGC
ACACATTCCACATCCACCGGTAGGCGCCAACCGGCTCCGTTCTTTGGTGGCCCNTTCGCGCNCCTTCTAC
TCCTCCCCTAGTCAGGAAGTTCCCCCCNGCCNGCAACTCGCNNNTNNCAGNNNTNNANAATGGANNNNNN
ACGNCNNNNNNTCNNNGNNANNNNNNNNNCCCNTNNNNNNNNAACNGNTANNNNTNGGGNNCNNNNNANN
NNNTTNNNNNNNCNTTTNGGNNNNNNNNNGNAANNNNNNNTNNNGNGGGNNNNNNNGGGNNTNNNGGNNN
NNNNCNCCNAANNNNNCNNNN
