>Addgene plasmid #72547 | MSCV-NSD3-short del(1-100) | addgene partial sequence | sequence record 135222 | pLXSN5 5'-CCCTTGAACCTCCTCGTTCGACC-3'
ATCCTCCCTTTATCCAGCCCTCACTCCTTCTCTAGGCGCCGGAATTAGATCTACCATGTTTGGTGCAGTT
AGAAACTTTAGCCCCACTGACTATTATCATTCAGAAATTCCAAACACAAGACCACATGAAATTCTGGAAA
AACCTTCCCCTCCACAGCCACCACCTCCTCCTTCGGTACCACAAACTGTGATTCCAAAGAAGACTGGCTC
ACCTGAAATTAAACTAAAAATAACCAAAACTATCCAGAATGGCAGGGAATTGTTTGAGTCTTCCCTTTGT
GGAGACCTTTTAAATGAAGTACAGGCAAGTGAGCACACGAAATCAAAGCATGAAAGCAGAAAAGAAAAGA
GGAAAAAAAGCAACAAGCATGACTCATCAAGATCTGAAGAGCGCAAGTCACACAAAATCCCCAAATTAGA
ACCAGAGGAACAAAATAGACCAAATGAGAGGGTTGACACTGTATCAGAAAAACCAAGGGAAGAACCAGTA
CTAAAAGAGGAAGCCCCAGTTCAGCCAATACTATCTTCTGTTCCAACAACGGAAGTGTCCACTGGTGTTA
AGTTTCAGGTTGGCGATCTTGTGTGGTCCAAGGTGGGAACCTATCCTTGGTGGCCTTGTATGGTTTCAAG
TGATCCCCAGCTTGAGGTTCATACTAAAATTAACACAAGAGGTGCCCGAGAATATCATGTCCAGTTTTTT
AGCAACCAGCCAGAGAGGGCGTGGGTTCATGAAAAACGGGTACGAGAGTATAAAGGTCATAAACAGTATG
AAGAATTACTGGCTGAGGCAACCAAACAAGCCAGCAATCACTCTGAGAAACAAAAGATTCGGAAACCCCG
ACCTCAGAGAGAACGTGCTCAGTGGGATATTGGCATTGCCCATGCAGAGAAAGCATTGAAAATGACTCGA
GAAGAAAGAATAGAACAGTATACTTTTATTTACATTGATAAACAGCCTGAAGAGGCTTTATCCCAAGC
