>Addgene plasmid #72547 | MSCV-NSD3-short del(1-100) | addgene partial sequence | sequence record 135280 | MSCV_C_rev2 5'-ggccagaggccacttgtgtagcgcc-3'
CCAGCGGGGCTGCTAAAGCGCATGCTCCAGACTGCCTTGGGAAAAGCGCCTCCCCTACCCGGTAGAATTC
TCATCACTTGTCATCGTCATCCTTGTAATCGATATCATGATCTTTATAATCACCGTCATGGTCTTTGTAA
TCGCCTCCGTCCACAGTTTCCTCAATCGCTGCGGAGACGGAGCTGTCACTGAATCTGACAGAGCCCTGCA
CTCCCCGGTCCGCCGACCCTTTCTGTAATCCAGTCTTCACTGTAGCCTGAGGAACTGTTTCAACCTGCTC
CTTTTTGATCTTCTTCTTTGGCACAACCTCAGTGGATTTCTCTGATTCAGAACGAGTTCTAATTGATCTT
CTCTGTTGCTTCTTTTCTACTGAGCCTGTAGAACCAGATGTTGCTTCAGGAGATGATACACTCTGCGTTG
GCTTTTCATTTCTCTGGTTTGGTGTAGAAATTATAAGCCTGTCTTGCCCCCTGACACTTATTTCTGTTTT
GTTACCAATTCCCTTTGTTGAATAAACAAATTGATCGATAAATTTCCCATCCCCTGTAGCATTCTGAAGA
GCAAACACTTGTTCAATTTTCACAACTGGAGACATGTTACACTTCTGCAAATCCAGGCTCCCTTTGTGCA
TCGTAATGGAAGCTGGTAAGGATTTCCTTGCTGCCGCAGTTTTCCAGGCTATTTTAACAGGCGGTGGCTC
TTCCTCTTCCGCACTTGTGTGCCGCCTCTGGCTATGTCTCCGAATTTCAGTACTTGAGAGTGAGGAGGCC
ACCTCCCCTGCATTGGTCTGTTCTGGCTGAGTATTCAGCACAGATCTTGGTCGTCGGGTTTTTTTAACTT
CGGTTTTGGAGGCAACACTCTTTTTTGCTTGGGATAAAGCCTCTTCAGGCTGTTTATCAATGTAAATAAA
AGTATACTGTTCTATTCTTTCTTCTCGAGTCATTTTCAATGCTTTCTCTGCATGGGCAATGCCAATATCC
CACTGAGCACGTTCTCTCTGAGGTCGGGGTTTCCGAATCTTTTGTTTCTCAGAGTGATTGCTGGCTTGTT
TGGTTGCCTCAGCCAGTAATTCTTCATACTGTTTATGACCTTTATAC
