LOCUS       Exported 9368 bp ds-DNA circular SYN 13-MAY-2021
DEFINITION  expresses 3*FLAG tagged human NSD3-short with 1-100 aa deletion.
ACCESSION   .
VERSION     .
KEYWORDS    MSCV-NSD3-short del(1-100)
SOURCE      synthetic DNA construct
  ORGANISM  synthetic DNA construct
REFERENCE   1 (bases 1 to 9368)
  AUTHORS   Shen C, Ipsaro JJ, Shi J, Milazzo JP, Wang E, Roe JS, Suzuki Y,
            Pappin DJ, Joshua-Tor L, Vakoc CR
  TITLE     NSD3-Short Is an Adaptor Protein that Couples BRD4 to the CHD8
            Chromatin Remodeler.
  JOURNAL   Mol Cell. 2015 Nov 24. pii: S1097-2765(15)00824-2. doi:
            10.1016/j.molcel.2015.10.033.
  PUBMED    26626481
REFERENCE   2 (bases 1 to 9368)
  AUTHORS   .
  TITLE     Direct Submission
  JOURNAL   Exported May 13, 2021 from SnapGene Server 1.1.58
            http://www.snapgene.com
FEATURES             Location/Qualifiers
     source          1..9368
                     /organism="synthetic DNA construct"
                     /mol_type="other DNA"
     misc_feature    579..920
                     /label=MESV Psi
                     /note="packaging signal of murine embryonic stem cell
                     virus"
     CDS             987..1403
                     /label=gag (truncated)
                     /note="truncated Moloney murine leukemia virus (MMLV) gag
                     gene lacking the start codon"
     primer_bind     1333..1355
                     /label=pLXSN 5'
                     /note="Murine stem cell virus, forward primer. Also called
                     MSCV"
     primer_bind     1371..1387
                     /label=pBABE 5'
                     /note="Psi packaging signal, forward primer for pBABE
                     vectors"
     CDS             3066..3131
                     /codon_start=1
                     /product="three tandem FLAG(R) epitope tags, followed by an
                     enterokinase cleavage site"
                     /label=3xFLAG
                     /translation="DYKDHDGDYKDHDIDYKDDDDK"
     promoter        3148..3647
                     /label=PGK promoter
                     /note="mouse phosphoglycerate kinase 1 promoter"
     primer_bind     complement(3183..3206)
                     /label=MSCV-rev
                     /note="Murine stem cell virus, reverse primer"
     primer_bind     3580..3599
                     /label=mPGK-F
                     /note="Mouse PGK promoter, forward primer"
     CDS             3668..4267
                     /codon_start=1
                     /gene="pac from Streptomyces alboniger"
                     /product="puromycin N-acetyltransferase"
                     /label=PuroR
                     /note="confers resistance to puromycin"
                     /translation="MTEYKPTVRLATRDDVPRAVRTLAAAFADYPATRHTVDPDRHIER
                     VTELQELFLTRVGLDIGKVWVADDGAAVAVWTTPESVEAGAVFAEIGPRMAELSGSRLA
                     AQQQMEGLLAPHRPKEPAWFLATVGVSPDHQGKGLGSAVVLPGVEAAERAGVPAFLETS
                     APRNLPFYERLGFTVTADVEVPEGPRTWCMTRKPGA"
     primer_bind     complement(3668..3687)
                     /label=Puro-R
                     /note="Puromycin resistance gene, reverse primer. Also
                     called puro-variant-R"
     primer_bind     4164..4184
                     /label=Puro-F
                     /note="Puromycin resistance gene, forward primer"
     misc_feature    4345..4897
                     /label=IRES
                     /note="internal ribosome entry site (IRES) of the
                     encephalomyocarditis virus (EMCV)"
     primer_bind     complement(4489..4506)
                     /label=IRES reverse
                     /note="IRES internal ribosome entry site, reverse primer.
                     Also called pCDH-rev"
     primer_bind     4716..4735
                     /label=IRES-F
                     /note="IRES internal ribosome entry site, forward primer"
     CDS             4909..5628
                     /codon_start=1
                     /product="the original enhanced GFP (Yang et al., 1996)"
                     /label=EGFP
                     /note="mammalian codon-optimized"
                     /translation="MVSKGEELFTGVVPILVELDGDVNGHKFSVSGEGEGDATYGKLTL
                     KFICTTGKLPVPWPTLVTTLTYGVQCFSRYPDHMKQHDFFKSAMPEGYVQERTIFFKDD
                     GNYKTRAEVKFEGDTLVNRIELKGIDFKEDGNILGHKLEYNYNSHNVYIMADKQKNGIK
                     ANFKIRHNIEDGSVQLADHYQQNTPIGDGPVLLPDNHYLSTQSALSKDPNEKRDHMVLL
                     EFVTAAGITLGMDELYK"
     primer_bind     complement(4954..4975)
                     /label=EGFP-N
                     /note="EGFP, reverse primer"
     primer_bind     complement(5215..5234)
                     /label=EXFP-R
                     /note="For distinguishing EGFP variants, reverse primer"
     primer_bind     5562..5583
                     /label=EGFP-C
                     /note="EGFP, forward primer"
     LTR             5730..6244
                     /label=3' LTR
                     /note="3' long terminal repeat from murine embryonic stem
                     cell virus"
     primer_bind     complement(6413..6429)
                     /label=M13 rev
                     /note="common sequencing primer, one of multiple similar
                     variants"
     primer_bind     complement(6413..6429)
                     /label=M13 Reverse
                     /note="In lacZ gene. Also called M13-rev"
     primer_bind     complement(6426..6448)
                     /label=M13/pUC Reverse
                     /note="In lacZ gene"
     protein_bind    6437..6453
                     /label=lac operator
                     /bound_moiety="lac repressor encoded by lacI"
                     /note="The lac repressor binds to the lac operator to
                     inhibit transcription in E. coli. This inhibition can be
                     relieved by adding lactose or
                     isopropyl-beta-D-thiogalactopyranoside (IPTG)."
     promoter        complement(6461..6491)
                     /label=lac promoter
                     /note="promoter for the E. coli lac operon"
     protein_bind    6506..6527
                     /label=CAP binding site
                     /bound_moiety="E. coli catabolite activator protein"
                     /note="CAP binding activates transcription in the presence
                     of cAMP."
     primer_bind     complement(6644..6661)
                     /label=L4440
                     /note="L4440 vector, forward primer"
     rep_origin      complement(6815..7403)
                     /direction=LEFT
                     /label=ori
                     /note="high-copy-number ColE1/pMB1/pBR322/pUC origin of
                     replication"
     primer_bind     complement(6895..6914)
                     /label=pBR322ori-F
                     /note="pBR322 origin, forward primer"
     CDS             complement(7574..8434)
                     /codon_start=1
                     /gene="bla"
                     /product="beta-lactamase"
                     /label=AmpR
                     /note="confers resistance to ampicillin, carbenicillin, and
                     related antibiotics"
                     /translation="MSIQHFRVALIPFFAAFCLPVFAHPETLVKVKDAEDQLGARVGYI
                     ELDLNSGKILESFRPEERFPMMSTFKVLLCGAVLSRIDAGQEQLGRRIHYSQNDLVEYS
                     PVTEKHLTDGMTVRELCSAAITMSDNTAANLLLTTIGGPKELTAFLHNMGDHVTRLDRW
                     EPELNEAIPNDERDTTMPVAMATTLRKLLTGELLTLASRQQLIDWMEADKVAGPLLRSA
                     LPAGWFIADKSGAGERGSRGIIAALGPDGKPSRIVVIYTTGSQATMDERNRQIAEIGAS
                     LIKHW"
     primer_bind     8197..8216
                     /label=Amp-R
                     /note="Ampicillin resistance gene, reverse primer"
     promoter        complement(8435..8539)
                     /gene="bla"
                     /label=AmpR promoter
     primer_bind     8607..8625
                     /label=pBRforEco
                     /note="pBR322 vectors, upsteam of EcoRI site, forward
                     primer"
     primer_bind     complement(8663..8685)
                     /label=pGEX 3'
                     /note="pGEX vectors, reverse primer"
     primer_bind     8785..8804
                     /label=pRS-marker
                     /note="pRS vectors, use to sequence yeast selectable
                     marker"
     primer_bind     8998..9020
                     /label=M13/pUC Forward
                     /note="In lacZ gene"
     primer_bind     9148..9167
                     /label=pBRrevBam
                     /note="pBR322 vectors, tet region, downstream of BamHI,
                     reverse primer"
     LTR             9367..515
                     /label=5' LTR
                     /note="5' long terminal repeat from murine embryonic stem
                     cell virus"
ORIGIN
        1 tgaaagaccc cacctgtagg tttggcaagc tagcttaagt aacgccattt tgcaaggcat
       61 ggaaaataca taactgagaa tagagaagtt cagatcaagg ttaggaacag agagacagca
      121 gaatatgggc caaacaggat atctgtggta agcagttcct gccccggctc agggccaaga
      181 acagatggtc cccagatgcg gtcccgccct cagcagtttc tagagaacca tcagatgttt
      241 ccagggtgcc ccaaggacct gaaatgaccc tgtgccttat ttgaactaac caatcagttc
      301 gcttctcgct tctgttcgcg cgcttctgct ccccgagctc aataaaagag cccacaaccc
      361 ctcactcggc gcgccagtcc tccgatagac tgcgtcgccc gggtacccgt attcccaata
      421 aagcctcttg ctgtttgcat ccgaatcgtg gactcgctga tccttgggag ggtctcctca
      481 gattgattga ctgcccacct cgggggtctt tcatttggag gttccaccga gatttggaga
      541 cccctgccca gggaccaccg acccccccgc cgggaggtaa gctggccagc ggtcgtttcg
      601 tgtctgtctc tgtctttgtg cgtgtttgtg ccggcatcta atgtttgcgc ctgcgtctgt
      661 actagttagc taactagctc tgtatctggc ggacccgtgg tggaactgac gagttctgaa
      721 cacccggccg caaccctggg agacgtccca gggactttgg gggccgtttt tgtggcccga
      781 cctgaggaag ggagtcgatg tggaatccga ccccgtcagg atatgtggtt ctggtaggag
      841 acgagaacct aaaacagttc ccgcctccgt ctgaattttt gctttcggtt tggaaccgaa
      901 gccgcgcgtc ttgtctgctg cagcgctgca gcatcgttct gtgttgtctc tgtctgactg
      961 tgtttctgta tttgtctgaa aattagggcc agactgttac cactccctta agtttgacct
     1021 taggtcactg gaaagatgtc gagcggatcg ctcacaacca gtcggtagat gtcaagaaga
     1081 gacgttgggt taccttctgc tctgcagaat ggccaacctt taacgtcgga tggccgcgag
     1141 acggcacctt taaccgagac ctcatcaccc aggttaagat caaggtcttt tcacctggcc
     1201 cgcatggaca cccagaccag gtcccctaca tcgtgacctg ggaagccttg gcttttgacc
     1261 cccctccctg ggtcaagccc tttgtacacc ctaagcctcc gcctcctctt cctccatccg
     1321 ccccgtctct cccccttgaa cctcctcgtt cgaccccgcc tcgatcctcc ctttatccag
     1381 ccctcactcc ttctctaggc gccggaatta gatctaccat gtttggtgca gttagaaact
     1441 ttagccccac tgactattat cattcagaaa ttccaaacac aagaccacat gaaattctgg
     1501 aaaaaccttc ccctccacag ccaccacctc ctccttcggt accacaaact gtgattccaa
     1561 agaagactgg ctcacctgaa attaaactaa aaataaccaa aactatccag aatggcaggg
     1621 aattgtttga gtcttccctt tgtggagacc ttttaaatga agtacaggca agtgagcaca
     1681 cgaaatcaaa gcatgaaagc agaaaagaaa agaggaaaaa aagcaacaag catgactcat
     1741 caagatctga agagcgcaag tcacacaaaa tccccaaatt agaaccagag gaacaaaata
     1801 gaccaaatga gagggttgac actgtatcag aaaaaccaag ggaagaacca gtactaaaag
     1861 aggaagcccc agttcagcca atactatctt ctgttccaac aacggaagtg tccactggtg
     1921 ttaagtttca ggttggcgat cttgtgtggt ccaaggtggg aacctatcct tggtggcctt
     1981 gtatggtttc aagtgatccc cagcttgagg ttcatactaa aattaacaca agaggtgccc
     2041 gagaatatca tgtccagttt tttagcaacc agccagagag ggcgtgggtt catgaaaaac
     2101 gggtacgaga gtataaaggt cataaacagt atgaagaatt actggctgag gcaaccaaac
     2161 aagccagcaa tcactctgag aaacaaaaga ttcggaaacc ccgacctcag agagaacgtg
     2221 ctcagtggga tattggcatt gcccatgcag agaaagcatt gaaaatgact cgagaagaaa
     2281 gaatagaaca gtatactttt atttacattg ataaacagcc tgaagaggct ttatcccaag
     2341 caaaaaagag tgttgcctcc aaaaccgaag ttaaaaaaac ccgacgacca agatctgtgc
     2401 tgaatactca gccagaacag accaatgcag gggaggtggc ctcctcactc tcaagtactg
     2461 aaattcggag acatagccag aggcggcaca caagtgcgga agaggaagag ccaccgcctg
     2521 ttaaaatagc ctggaaaact gcggcagcaa ggaaatcctt accagcttcc attacgatgc
     2581 acaaagggag cctggatttg cagaagtgta acatgtctcc agttgtgaaa attgaacaag
     2641 tgtttgctct tcagaatgct acaggggatg ggaaatttat cgatcaattt gtttattcaa
     2701 caaagggaat tggtaacaaa acagaaataa gtgtcagggg gcaagacagg cttataattt
     2761 ctacaccaaa ccagagaaat gaaaagccaa cgcagagtgt atcatctcct gaagcaacat
     2821 ctggttctac aggctcagta gaaaagaagc aacagagaag atcaattaga actcgttctg
     2881 aatcagagaa atccactgag gttgtgccaa agaagaagat caaaaaggag caggttgaaa
     2941 cagttcctca ggctacagtg aagactggat tacagaaagg gtcggcggac cggggagtgc
     3001 agggctctgt cagattcagt gacagctccg tctccgcagc gattgaggaa actgtggacg
     3061 gaggcgatta caaagaccat gacggtgatt ataaagatca tgatatcgat tacaaggatg
     3121 acgatgacaa gtgatgagaa ttctaccggg taggggaggc gcttttccca aggcagtctg
     3181 gagcatgcgc tttagcagcc ccgctgggca cttggcgcta cacaagtggc ctctggcctc
     3241 gcacacattc cacatccacc ggtaggcgcc aaccggctcc gttctttggt ggccccttcg
     3301 cgccaccttc tactcctccc ctagtcagga agttcccccc cgccccgcag ctcgcgtcgt
     3361 gcaggacgtg acaaatggaa gtagcacgtc tcactagtct cgtgcagatg gacagcaccg
     3421 ctgagcaatg gaagcgggta ggcctttggg gcagcggcca atagcagctt tgctccttcg
     3481 ctttctgggc tcagaggctg ggaaggggtg ggtccggggg cgggctcagg ggcgggctca
     3541 ggggcggggc gggcgcccga aggtcctccg gaggcccggc attctgcacg cttcaaaagc
     3601 gcacgtctgc cgcgctgttc tcctcttcct catctccggg cctttcgacc tgcagcccaa
     3661 gcttaccatg accgagtaca agcccacggt gcgcctcgcc acccgcgacg acgtccccag
     3721 ggccgtacgc accctcgccg ccgcgttcgc cgactacccc gccacgcgcc acaccgtcga
     3781 tccggaccgc cacatcgagc gggtcaccga gctgcaagaa ctcttcctca cgcgcgtcgg
     3841 gctcgacatc ggcaaggtgt gggtcgcgga cgacggcgcc gcggtggcgg tctggaccac
     3901 gccggagagc gtcgaagcgg gggcggtgtt cgccgagatc ggcccgcgca tggccgagtt
     3961 gagcggttcc cggctggccg cgcagcaaca gatggaaggc ctcctggcgc cgcaccggcc
     4021 caaggagccc gcgtggttcc tggccaccgt cggcgtctcg cccgaccacc agggcaaggg
     4081 tctgggcagc gccgtcgtgc tccccggagt ggaggcggcc gagcgcgccg gggtgcccgc
     4141 cttcctggag acctccgcgc cccgcaacct ccccttctac gagcggctcg gcttcaccgt
     4201 caccgccgac gtcgaggtgc ccgaaggacc gcgcacctgg tgcatgaccc gcaagcccgg
     4261 tgcctgacgc ccgccccacg acccgcagcg cccgaccgaa aggagcgcac gaccccatgc
     4321 atccaattcc gccccccccc cctaacgtta ctggccgaag ccgcttggaa taaggccggt
     4381 gtgcgtttgt ctatatgtta ttttccacca tattgccgtc ttttggcaat gtgagggccc
     4441 ggaaacctgg ccctgtcttc ttgacgagca ttcctagggg tctttcccct ctcgccaaag
     4501 gaatgcaagg tctgttgaat gtcgtgaagg aagcagttcc tctggaagct tcttgaagac
     4561 aaacaacgtc tgtagcgacc ctttgcaggc agcggaaccc cccacctggc gacaggtgcc
     4621 tctgcggcca aaagccacgt gtataagata cacctgcaaa ggcggcacaa ccccagtgcc
     4681 acgttgtgag ttggatagtt gtggaaagag tcaaatggct ctcctcaagc gtattcaaca
     4741 aggggctgaa ggatgcccag aaggtacccc attgtatggg atctgatctg gggcctcggt
     4801 gcacatgctt tacatgtgtt tagtcgaggt taaaaaaacg tctaggcccc ccgaaccacg
     4861 gggacgtggt tttcctttga aaaacacgat gataatatgg ccacaaccat ggtgagcaag
     4921 ggcgaggagc tgttcaccgg ggtggtgccc atcctggtcg agctggacgg cgacgtaaac
     4981 ggccacaagt tcagcgtgtc tggcgagggc gagggcgatg ccacctacgg caagctgacc
     5041 ctgaagttca tctgcaccac cggcaagctg cccgtgccct ggcccaccct cgtgaccacc
     5101 ctgacctacg gcgtgcagtg cttcagccgc taccccgacc acatgaagca gcacgacttc
     5161 ttcaagtccg ccatgcccga aggctacgtc caggagcgca ccatcttctt caaggacgac
     5221 ggcaactaca agacccgcgc cgaggtgaag ttcgagggcg acaccctggt gaaccgcatc
     5281 gagctgaagg gcatcgactt caaggaggac ggcaacatcc tggggcacaa gctggagtac
     5341 aactacaaca gccacaacgt ctatatcatg gccgacaagc agaagaacgg catcaaggcg
     5401 aacttcaaga tccgccacaa catcgaggac ggcagcgtgc agctcgccga ccactaccag
     5461 cagaacaccc ccatcggcga cggccccgtg ctgctgcccg acaaccacta cctgagcacc
     5521 cagtccgccc tgagcaaaga ccccaacgag aagcgcgatc acatggtcct gctggagttc
     5581 gtgaccgccg ccgggatcac tctcggcatg gacgagctgt acaagtaatg aattaattaa
     5641 gaattatcaa gcttatcgat accgtcgacc tgcagccaag cttatcgata aaataaaaga
     5701 ttttatttag tctccagaaa aaggggggaa tgaaagaccc cacctgtagg tttggcaagc
     5761 tagcttaagt aacgccattt tgcaaggcat ggaaaataca taactgagaa tagagaagtt
     5821 cagatcaagg ttaggaacag agagacagca gaatatgggc caaacaggat atctgtggta
     5881 agcagttcct gccccggctc agggccaaga acagatggtc cccagatgcg gtcccgccct
     5941 cagcagtttc tagagaacca tcagatgttt ccagggtgcc ccaaggacct gaaatgaccc
     6001 tgtgccttat ttgaactaac caatcagttc gcttctcgct tctgttcgcg cgcttctgct
     6061 ccccgagctc aataaaagag cccacaaccc ctcactcggc gcgccagtcc tccgatagac
     6121 tgcgtcgccc gggtacccgt gtatccaata aaccctcttg cagttgcatc cgacttgtgg
     6181 tctcgctgtt ccttgggagg gtctcctctg agtgattgac tacccgtcag cgggggtctt
     6241 tcatgggtaa cagtttcttg aagttggaga acaacattct gagggtagga gtcgaatatt
     6301 aagtaatcct gactcaatta gccactgttt tgaatccaca tactccaata ctcctgaaat
     6361 agttcattat ggacagcgca gaagagctgg ggagaattaa ttcgtaatca tggtcatagc
     6421 tgtttcctgt gtgaaattgt tatccgctca caattccaca caacatacga gccggaagca
     6481 taaagtgtaa agcctggggt gcctaatgag tgagctaact cacattaatt gcgttgcgct
     6541 cactgcccgc tttccagtcg ggaaacctgt cgtgccagct gcattaatga atcggccaac
     6601 gcgcggggag aggcggtttg cgtattgggc gctcttccgc ttcctcgctc actgactcgc
     6661 tgcgctcggt cgttcggctg cggcgagcgg tatcagctca ctcaaaggcg gtaatacggt
     6721 tatccacaga atcaggggat aacgcaggaa agaacatgtg agcaaaaggc cagcaaaagg
     6781 ccaggaaccg taaaaaggcc gcgttgctgg cgtttttcca taggctccgc ccccctgacg
     6841 agcatcacaa aaatcgacgc tcaagtcaga ggtggcgaaa cccgacagga ctataaagat
     6901 accaggcgtt tccccctgga agctccctcg tgcgctctcc tgttccgacc ctgccgctta
     6961 ccggatacct gtccgccttt ctcccttcgg gaagcgtggc gctttctcat agctcacgct
     7021 gtaggtatct cagttcggtg taggtcgttc gctccaagct gggctgtgtg cacgaacccc
     7081 ccgttcagcc cgaccgctgc gccttatccg gtaactatcg tcttgagtcc aacccggtaa
     7141 gacacgactt atcgccactg gcagcagcca ctggtaacag gattagcaga gcgaggtatg
     7201 taggcggtgc tacagagttc ttgaagtggt ggcctaacta cggctacact agaaggacag
     7261 tatttggtat ctgcgctctg ctgaagccag ttaccttcgg aaaaagagtt ggtagctctt
     7321 gatccggcaa acaaaccacc gctggtagcg gtggtttttt tgtttgcaag cagcagatta
     7381 cgcgcagaaa aaaaggatct caagaagatc ctttgatctt ttctacgggg tctgacgctc
     7441 agtggaacga aaactcacgt taagggattt tggtcatgag attatcaaaa aggatcttca
     7501 cctagatcct tttaaattaa aaatgaagtt ttaaatcaat ctaaagtata tatgagtaaa
     7561 cttggtctga cagttaccaa tgcttaatca gtgaggcacc tatctcagcg atctgtctat
     7621 ttcgttcatc catagttgcc tgactccccg tcgtgtagat aactacgata cgggagggct
     7681 taccatctgg ccccagtgct gcaatgatac cgcgagaccc acgctcaccg gctccagatt
     7741 tatcagcaat aaaccagcca gccggaaggg ccgagcgcag aagtggtcct gcaactttat
     7801 ccgcctccat ccagtctatt aattgttgcc gggaagctag agtaagtagt tcgccagtta
     7861 atagtttgcg caacgttgtt gccattgcta caggcatcgt ggtgtcacgc tcgtcgtttg
     7921 gtatggcttc attcagctcc ggttcccaac gatcaaggcg agttacatga tcccccatgt
     7981 tgtgcaaaaa agcggttagc tccttcggtc ctccgatcgt tgtcagaagt aagttggccg
     8041 cagtgttatc actcatggtt atggcagcac tgcataattc tcttactgtc atgccatccg
     8101 taagatgctt ttctgtgact ggtgagtact caaccaagtc attctgagaa tagtgtatgc
     8161 ggcgaccgag ttgctcttgc ccggcgtcaa tacgggataa taccgcgcca catagcagaa
     8221 ctttaaaagt gctcatcatt ggaaaacgtt cttcggggcg aaaactctca aggatcttac
     8281 cgctgttgag atccagttcg atgtaaccca ctcgtgcacc caactgatct tcagcatctt
     8341 ttactttcac cagcgtttct gggtgagcaa aaacaggaag gcaaaatgcc gcaaaaaagg
     8401 gaataagggc gacacggaaa tgttgaatac tcatactctt cctttttcaa tattattgaa
     8461 gcatttatca gggttattgt ctcatgagcg gatacatatt tgaatgtatt tagaaaaata
     8521 aacaaatagg ggttccgcgc acatttcccc gaaaagtgcc acctgacgtc taagaaacca
     8581 ttattatcat gacattaacc tataaaaata ggcgtatcac gaggcccttt cgtctcgcgc
     8641 gtttcggtga tgacggtgaa aacctctgac acatgcagct cccggagacg gtcacagctt
     8701 gtctgtaagc ggatgccggg agcagacaag cccgtcaggg cgcgtcagcg ggtgttggcg
     8761 ggtgtcgggg ctggcttaac tatgcggcat cagagcagat tgtactgaga gtgcaccata
     8821 tgcggtgtga aataccgcac agatgcgtaa ggagaaaata ccgcatcagg cgccattcgc
     8881 cattcaggct gcgcaactgt tgggaagggc gatcggtgcg ggcctcttcg ctattacgcc
     8941 agctggcgaa agggggatgt gctgcaaggc gattaagttg ggtaacgcca gggttttccc
     9001 agtcacgacg ttgtaaaacg acggcgcaag gaatggtgca tgcaaggaga tggcgcccaa
     9061 cagtcccccg gccacggggc ctgccaccat acccacgccg aaacaagcgc tcatgagccc
     9121 gaagtggcga gcccgatctt ccccatcggt gatgtcggcg atataggcgc cagcaaccgc
     9181 acctgtggcg ccggtgatgc cggccacgat gcgtccggcg tagaggcgat tagtccaatt
     9241 tgttaaagac aggatatcag tggtccaggc tctagttttg actcaacaat atcaccagct
     9301 gaagcctata gagtacgagc catagataaa ataaaagatt ttatttagtc tccagaaaaa
     9361 ggggggaa
//
